Addgene plasmid #189733: pLVX-CMV-Galpha-oB ONE-GO
Purpose: GPCR/G protein BRET biosensor
Depositing lab: Mikel Garcia-Marcos. Depositing organization: Boston University Medical Campus. Publication: Direct interrogation of context-dependent GPCR activity with a universal biosensor platform. Janicot R, Maziarz M, Park JC, Zhao J, Luebbers A, Green E, Philibert CE, Zhang H, Layne MD, Wu JC, Garcia-Marcos M. Cell. 2024 Feb 16:S0092-8674(24)00065-5. doi: 10.1016/j.cell.2024.01.028. PubMed 38412860.
Backbone
  Vector backbone: pLVX-IRES-Hygro
  Vector type: Lentiviral
Growth in bacteria
  Bacterial resistance: Ampicillin, 100 μg/mL
  Growth temperature: 37°C
  Growth strain: NEB Stable
  Copy number: High Copy
Gene/Insert 1
  Gene/Insert name: Galpha-oB ONE-GO
  Species: R. norvegicus (rat)
  Cloning method: Gibson Cloning
Gene/Insert 2
  Gene/Insert name: GNAO
  Species: R. norvegicus (rat)
  Entrez Gene: Gnao1 (a.k.a. Gnao, Hg1g, RATBPGTPC)
Terms and licenses: Academic/Nonprofit Terms; Industry Terms: Not Available to Industry
How to cite: pLVX-CMV-Galpha-oB ONE-GO was a gift from Mikel Garcia-Marcos (Addgene plasmid # 189733 ; http://n2t.net/addgene:189733 ; RRID:Addgene_189733)
