[The description below was written by a language model from this plasmid's Addgene catalogue record and pLannotate feature annotations shown in this document.]
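Description:
pLVX-CMV-Galpha-oB ONE-GO is a lentiviral transfer plasmid built on the pLVX-IRES-Hygro backbone that delivers a single-vector BRET biosensor for GPCR/G protein activity. In bacteria it is maintained through a high-copy ColE1/pUC-type origin and selected with ampicillin via the β-lactamase gene. The viral portion contains two HIV-1 LTR regions flanking the Ψ packaging signal with a partial gag segment, the Rev response element, the cPPT/CTS and, downstream of the payload, a WPRE that enhances transcript expression. These elements allow the cassette to be packaged into lentiviral particles and integrated into mammalian target cells. No hygromycin resistance gene is annotated in the feature table, so the backbone's marker appears to have been replaced by the second biosensor component, although the record does not say so explicitly.

The payload is a bicistronic cassette driven by the CMV enhancer/promoter, which spans the numbering origin of the circular map. The first open reading frame is rat Gαo (Gnao1, oB isoform per the name) with the yellow fluorescent protein Citrine inserted internally. The annotation tool labels the two flanking G-alpha segments by homology to fly and worm G proteins, but the catalogue identifies them as rat GNAO. An EMCV IRES then directs translation of a second protein that begins with a Src-type N-myristoylation signal for membrane anchoring and ends in NanoLuc luciferase. The roughly 100 nt segment between these two parts is unannotated and its identity is not stated in the record. Presumably NanoLuc serves as the BRET donor and Citrine on the Gα subunit as the acceptor, so that energy transfer between the two reports G protein activation downstream of receptors, in cells transfected or transduced with one construct.
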