Features (pLannotate 1.2.2; 27 found; start..end, strand, type, name):
      1..204     +  promoter       CMV promoter: human cytomegalovirus (CMV) immediate early promoter
    311..330     -  misc_feature   MCS (fragment): pBluescript multiple cloning site
    337..684     +  CDS            Galphaq (fragment): GNAQ_DROME - Also known as dgq From Drosophila melanogaster (Fruit fly).
    715..1431    +  CDS            Citrine: Citrine is a basic (constitutively fluorescent) yellow fluorescent protein published in 2001, derived from Aequorea victoria. It has moderate acid sensitivity.
   1441..2151    +  CDS            odr-3 (fragment): GPA17_CAEEL - Experimental evidence at protein level: Swiss-Prot protein existence level 1. Guanine nucleotide-binding proteins (G proteins) are involved as modulators or transducers in various transmembrane signaling systems (PubMed:10192394). This specific G-alpha subunit plays an important role in olfaction and in cilia morphogenesis (PubMed:9459442, PubMed:15342507). Involved in chemotactic responses to attractants diacetyl, pyrazine, 2,4,5-trimethylthiazole, benzaldehyde, isoamyl alcohol, butanone and 2,3-pentanedione (PubMed:12694294). Displays a redundant function with gpa-3 in chemotac
   2279..2741    +  misc_feature   IRES: internal ribosome entry site (IRES) of the encephalomyocarditis virus (EMCV)
   2765..2785    +  CDS            myr: N-myristoylation signal from Src kinase (Pellman et al., 1985; Kaplan et al., 1988)
   2891..3406    +  CDS            Nluc: NanoLuc® luciferase human codon-optimized
   3420..4008    +  misc_feature   WPRE: woodchuck hepatitis virus posttranscriptional regulatory element
   4025..4543    +  CDS            nef (fragment): NEF_HV1BR - Experimental evidence at protein level: Swiss-Prot protein existence level 1. Extracellular Nef protein targets CD4(+) T-lymphocytes for apoptosis by interacting with CXCR4 surface receptors (PubMed:14990729). From Human immunodeficiency virus type 1 group M subtype B (isolate BRU/LAI) (HIV-1).
   4591..4848    +  LTR            5' LTR (truncated): truncated 5' long terminal repeat (LTR) from HIV-1
   5000..5016    -  protein_bind   lac operator: The lac repressor binds to the lac operator to inhibit transcription in E. coli. This inhibition can be relieved by adding lactose or isopropyl-β-D-thiogalactopyranoside (IPTG). lac repressor encoded by lacI
   5024..5054    -  promoter       lac promoter: promoter for the E. coli lac operon
   5069..5090    -  protein_bind   CAP binding site: CAP binding activates transcription in the presence of cAMP. E. coli catabolite activator protein
   5103..5195    -  CDS            lacI (fragment): lac repressor; lacI; The lac repressor binds to the lac operator to inhibit transcription in E. coli. This inhibition can be relieved by adding lactose or isopropyl-β-D-thiogalactopyranoside (IPTG).
   5378..5966    -  rep_origin     ori: high-copy-number ColE1/pMB1/pBR322/pUC origin of replication
   6137..6997    -  CDS            AmpR: β-lactamase; bla; confers resistance to ampicillin, carbenicillin, and related antibiotics
   6998..7102    -  promoter       AmpR promoter: bla
   7150..7284    +  polyA_signal   SV40 poly(A) signal: SV40 polyadenylation signal
   7451..7780    +  CDS            nef (fragment): NEF_HV1BR - Experimental evidence at protein level: Swiss-Prot protein existence level 1. Extracellular Nef protein targets CD4(+) T-lymphocytes for apoptosis by interacting with CXCR4 surface receptors (PubMed:14990729). From Human immunodeficiency virus type 1 group M subtype B (isolate BRU/LAI) (HIV-1).
   7828..8085    +  LTR            5' LTR (truncated): truncated 5' long terminal repeat (LTR) from HIV-1
   8132..8257    +  misc_feature   HIV-1 Ψ: packaging signal of human immunodeficiency virus type 1
   8241..8579    +  CDS            HIV-1 gag (fragment): gag protein from human immunodeficiency virus 1; gag
   8754..8987    +  misc_feature   RRE: The Rev response element (RRE) of HIV-1 allows for Rev-dependent mRNA export from the nucleus to the cytoplasm.
   9364..9464    +  CDS            Rev (fragment): human immunodeficiency virus 1 (HIV-1) Rev protein; rev; enhances nuclear export of unspliced and incompletely spliced viral mRNAs
   9479..9594    +  misc_feature   cPPT/CTS: central polypurine tract and central termination sequence of HIV-1 (lacking the first T)
   9652..9955    +  enhancer       CMV enhancer: human cytomegalovirus immediate early enhancer
>Addgene plasmid #189733 | pLVX-CMV-Galpha-oB ONE-GO | addgene full sequence | sequence record 375047 | Addgene NGS Result
GTGATGCGGTTTTGGCAGTACATCAATGGGCGTGGATAGCGGTTTGACTCACGGGGATTTCCAAGTCTCC
ACCCCATTGACGTCAATGGGAGTTTGTTTTGGCACCAAAATCAACGGGACTTTCCAAAATGTCGTAACAA
CTCCGCCCCATTGACGCAAATGGGCGGTAGGCGTGTACGGTGGGAGGTCTATATAAGCAGAGCTCGTTTA
GTGAACCGTCAGATCGCCTGGAGACGCCATCCACGCTGTTTTGACCTCCATAGAAGACACCGACTCTACT
AGAGGATCTATTTCCGGTGAATTCCTCGAGACTAGTTCTAGAGCGGCCGCGGATCCATGGGCTGTACCCT
TTCTGCTGAAGAACGAGCCGCTTTGGAACGCAGCAAGGCTATAGAAAAAAACCTTAAGGAAGATGGCATA
AGCGCTGCCAAAGATGTCAAGCTTTTGCTTTTGGGCGCGGGAGAGTCAGGGAAAAGTACCATCGTCAAGC
AGATGAAAATAATTCACGAGGACGGTTTTTCAGGGGAGGATGTGAAGCAGTATAAACCAGTGGTATATAG
TAACACCATCCAAAGCCTTGCGGCAATAGTCCGAGCGATGGACACGCTTGGCGTTGAATACGGCGATAAA
GAACGGAAGGCAGATAGCAAAATGGTCTGCGATGTCGTCTCACGCATGGAGGATACCGAACCCCGATCTG
GAGGTGGGGGCTCTATGGTGAGCAAGGGCGAGGAGCTGTTCACCGGGGTGGTGCCCATCCTGGTCGAGCT
GGACGGCGACGTAAACGGCCACAAGTTCAGCGTGTCCGGCGAGGGCGAGGGCGATGCCACCTACGGCAAG
CTGACCCTGAAGTTCATCTGCACCACCGGCAAGCTGCCCGTGCCCTGGCCCACCCTCGTGACCACCTTCG
GCTACGGCCTGATGTGCTTCGCCCGCTACCCCGACCACATGAAGCAGCACGACTTCTTCAAGTCCGCCAT
GCCCGAAGGCTACGTCCAGGAGCGCACCATCTTCTTCAAGGACGACGGCAACTACAAGACCCGCGCCGAG
GTGAAGTTCGAGGGCGACACCCTGGTGAACCGCATTGAGCTGAAGGGCATCGACTTCAAGGAGGACGGCA
ACATCCTGGGGCACAAGCTGGAGTACAACTACAACAGCCACAACGTCTATATCATGGCCGACAAGCAGAA
GAACGGCATCAAGGTGAACTTCAAGATCCGCCACAACATCGAGGACGGCAGCGTGCAGCTCGCCGACCAC
TACCAGCAGAACACCCCCATCGGCGACGGCCCCGTGCTGCTGCCCGACAACCACTACCTGAGCTACCAGT
CCGCCCTGAGCAAAGACCCCAACGAGAAGCGCGATCACATGGTCCTGCTGGAGTTCGTGACCGCCGCCGG
GATCACTCTCGGCATGGACGAGCTGTACAAGTCTGGCGGTGGAGGCTCATTCAGCGCAGAACTTCTCTCA
GCGATGATGAGACTTTGGGGGGACAGCGGGATCCAGGAGTGTTTCAACAGATCACGGGAGTACCAACTGA
ACGATAGTGCAAAGTACTACTTGGACTCTCTGGACAGGATTGGCGCTGCTGACTACCAGCCAACGGAGCA
AGACATACTTCGGACGAGAGTGAAGACAACGGGCATTGTAGAAACACACTTTACGTTTAAAAACCTGCAC
TTTAGACTCTTCGACGTGGGCGGGCAACGGAGCGAGAGAAAGAAATGGATCCACTGTTTTGAGGATGTTA
CTGCGATAATCTTTTGTGTCGCTTTGAGTGGTTACGATCAAGTGCTTCACGAGGACGAAACCACTAACAG
GATGCACGAGTCCCTCAAGCTCTTTGATTCTATATGCAACAATAAATGGTTCACCGACACTTCCATAATC
CTGTTCCTCAACAAAAAGGACATTTTTGAAGAAAAAATTAAGAAAAGTCCTTTGACCATTTGCTTTCCGG
AATATACTGGACCTAGTGCCTTTACCGAAGCGGTGGCCCATATACAAGGGCAATACGAATCCAAAAACAA
GTCTGCTCACAAGGAAGTGTACAGCCACGTCACTTGTGCCACTGATACAAATAACATTCAATTTGTGTTT
GATGCTGTGACAGATGTGATAATTGCAAAGAACCTTCGAGGTTGTGGACTGTATTGAGCGGCCGCCGCCC
CTCTCCCTCCCCCCCCCCTAACGTTACTGGCCGAAGCCGCTTGGAATAAGGCCGGTGTGCGTTTGTCTAT
ATGTTATTTTCCACCATATTGCCGTCTTTTGGCAATGTGAGGGCCCGGAAACCTGGCCCTGTCTTCTTGA
CGAGCATTCCTAGGGGTCTTTCCCCTCTCGCCAAAGGAATGCAAGGTCTGTTGAATGTCGTGAAGGAAGC
AGTTCCTCTGGAAGCTTCTTGAAGACAAACAACGTCTGTAGCGACCCTTTGCAGGCAGCGGAACCCCCCA
CCTGGCGACAGGTGCCTCTGCGGCCAAAAGCCACGTGTATAAGATACACCTGCAAAGGCGGCACAACCCC
AGTGCCACGTTGTGAGTTGGATAGTTGTGGAAAGAGTCAAATGGCTCTCCTCAAGCGTATTCAACAAGGG
GCTGAAGGATGCCCAGAAGGTACCCCATTGTATGGGATCTGATCTGGGGCCTCGGTGCACATGCTTTACA
TGTGTTTAGTCGAGGTTAAAAAAACGTCTAGGCCCCCCGAACCACGGGGACGTGGTTTTCCTTTGAAAAA
CACGATGATAAGCTTGCCACAACCCGTACCAAAGATGGGGAGTAGCAAGAGCAAGACGTCGAATTCCGGA
ATCAAGCTTGGTGGATCTTCTCGAGGTTACTACCATGGTATTTGGGTGGGTGAAGAAGGTCGACTTTCTC
GAGGTGGCACCGGTGGATCCATGGTCTTCACACTCGAAGATTTCGTTGGGGACTGGCGACAGACAGCCGG
CTACAACCTGGACCAAGTCCTTGAACAGGGAGGTGTGTCCAGTTTGTTTCAGAATCTCGGGGTGTCCGTA
ACTCCGATCCAAAGGATTGTCCTGAGCGGTGAAAATGGGCTGAAGATCGACATCCATGTCATCATCCCGT
ATGAAGGTCTGAGCGGCGACCAAATGGGCCAGATCGAAAAAATTTTTAAGGTGGTGTACCCTGTGGATGA
TCATCACTTTAAGGTGATCCTGCACTATGGCACACTGGTAATCGACGGGGTTACGCCGAACATGATCGAC
TATTTCGGACGGCCGTATGAAGGCATCGCCGTGTTCGACGGCAAAAAGATCACTGTAACAGGGACCCTGT
GGAACGGCAACAAAATTATCGACGAGCGCCTGATCAACCCCGACGGCTCCCTGCTGTTCCGAGTAACCAT
CAACGGAGTGACCGGCTGGCGGCTGTGCGAACGCATTCTGGCGTAAACGCGTCTGGAACAATCAACCTCT
GGATTACAAAATTTGTGAAAGATTGACTGGTATTCTTAACTATGTTGCTCCTTTTACGCTATGTGGATAC
GCTGCTTTAATGCCTTTGTATCATGCTATTGCTTCCCGTATGGCTTTCATTTTCTCCTCCTTGTATAAAT
CCTGGTTGCTGTCTCTTTATGAGGAGTTGTGGCCCGTTGTCAGGCAACGTGGCGTGGTGTGCACTGTGTT
TGCTGACGCAACCCCCACTGGTTGGGGCATTGCCACCACCTGTCAGCTCCTTTCCGGGACTTTCGCTTTC
CCCCTCCCTATTGCCACGGCGGAACTCATCGCCGCCTGCCTTGCCCGCTGCTGGACAGGGGCTCGGCTGT
TGGGCACTGACAATTCCGTGGTGTTGTCGGGGAAGCTGACGTCCTTTCCATGGCTGCTCGCCTGTGTTGC
CACCTGGATTCTGCGCGGGACGTCCTTCTGCTACGTCCCTTCGGCCCTCAATCCAGCGGACCTTCCTTCC
CGCGGCCTGCTGCCGGCTCTGCGGCCTCTTCCGCGTCTTCGCCTTCGCCCTCAGACGAGTCGGATCTCCC
TTTGGGCCGCCTCCCCGCCTGGAATTAATTCTGCAGTCGAGACCTAGAAAAACATGGAGCAATCACAAGT
AGCAATACAGCAGCTACCAATGCTGATTGTGCCTGGCTAGAAGCACAAGAGGAGGAGGAGGTGGGTTTTC
CAGTCACACCTCAGGTACCTTTAAGACCAATGACTTACAAGGCAGCTGTAGATCTTAGCCACTTTTTAAA
AGAAAAGAGGGGACTGGAAGGGCTAATTCACTCCCAACGAAGACAAGATATCCTTGATCTGTGGATCTAC
CACACACAAGGCTACTTCCCTGATTAGCAGAACTACACACCAGGGCCAGGGGTCAGATATCCACTGACCT
TTGGATGGTGCTACAAGCTAGTACCAGTTGAGCCAGATAAGGTAGAAGAGGCCAATAAAGGAGAGAACAC
CAGCTTGTTACACCCTGTGAGCCTGCATGGGATGGATGACCCGGAGAGAGAAGTGTTAGAGTGGAGGTTT
GACAGCCGCCTAGCATTTCATCACGTGGCCCGAGAGCTGCATCCGGAGTACTTCAAGAACTGCTGATATC
GAGCTTGCTACAAGGGACTTTCCGCTGGGGACTTTCCAGGGAGGCGTGGCCTGGGCGGGACTGGGGAGTG
GCGAGCCCTCAGATCCTGCATATAAGCAGCTGCTTTTTGCCTGTACTGGGTCTCTCTGGTTAGACCAGAT
CTGAGCCTGGGAGCTCTCTGGCTAACTAGGGAACCCACTGCTTAAGCCTCAATAAAGCTTGCCTTGAGTG
CTTCAAGTAGTGTGTGCCCGTCTGTTGTGTGACTCTGGTAACTAGAGATCCCTCAGACCCTTTTAGTCAG
TGTGGAAAATCTCTAGCAGTAGTAGTTCATGTCATCTTATTATTCAGTATTTATAACTTGCAAAGAAATG
AATATCAGAGAGTGAGAGGCCTTGACATTGCTAGCGTTTACCGTCGACCTCTAGCTAGAGCTTGGCGTAA
TCATGGTCATAGCTGTTTCCTGTGTGAAATTGTTATCCGCTCACAATTCCACACAACATACGAGCCGGAA
GCATAAAGTGTAAAGCCTGGGGTGCCTAATGAGTGAGCTAACTCACATTAATTGCGTTGCGCTCACTGCC
CGCTTTCCAGTCGGGAAACCTGTCGTGCCAGCTGCATTAATGAATCGGCCAACGCGCGGGGAGAGGCGGT
TTGCGTATTGGGCGCTCTTCCGCTTCCTCGCTCACTGACTCGCTGCGCTCGGTCGTTCGGCTGCGGCGAG
CGGTATCAGCTCACTCAAAGGCGGTAATACGGTTATCCACAGAATCAGGGGATAACGCAGGAAAGAACAT
GTGAGCAAAAGGCCAGCAAAAGGCCAGGAACCGTAAAAAGGCCGCGTTGCTGGCGTTTTTCCATAGGCTC
CGCCCCCCTGACGAGCATCACAAAAATCGACGCTCAAGTCAGAGGTGGCGAAACCCGACAGGACTATAAA
GATACCAGGCGTTTCCCCCTGGAAGCTCCCTCGTGCGCTCTCCTGTTCCGACCCTGCCGCTTACCGGATA
CCTGTCCGCCTTTCTCCCTTCGGGAAGCGTGGCGCTTTCTCATAGCTCACGCTGTAGGTATCTCAGTTCG
GTGTAGGTCGTTCGCTCCAAGCTGGGCTGTGTGCACGAACCCCCCGTTCAGCCCGACCGCTGCGCCTTAT
CCGGTAACTATCGTCTTGAGTCCAACCCGGTAAGACACGACTTATCGCCACTGGCAGCAGCCACTGGTAA
CAGGATTAGCAGAGCGAGGTATGTAGGCGGTGCTACAGAGTTCTTGAAGTGGTGGCCTAACTACGGCTAC
ACTAGAAGAACAGTATTTGGTATCTGCGCTCTGCTGAAGCCAGTTACCTTCGGAAAAAGAGTTGGTAGCT
CTTGATCCGGCAAACAAACCACCGCTGGTAGCGGTGGTTTTTTTGTTTGCAAGCAGCAGATTACGCGCAG
AAAAAAAGGATCTCAAGAAGATCCTTTGATCTTTTCTACGGGGTCTGACGCTCAGTGGAACGAAAACTCA
CGTTAAGGGATTTTGGTCATGAGATTATCAAAAAGGATCTTCACCTAGATCCTTTTAAATTAAAAATGAA
GTTTTAAATCAATCTAAAGTATATATGAGTAAACTTGGTCTGACAGTTACCAATGCTTAATCAGTGAGGC
ACCTATCTCAGCGATCTGTCTATTTCGTTCATCCATAGTTGCCTGACTCCCCGTCGTGTAGATAACTACG
ATACGGGAGGGCTTACCATCTGGCCCCAGTGCTGCAATGATACCGCGAGACCCACGCTCACCGGCTCCAG
ATTTATCAGCAATAAACCAGCCAGCCGGAAGGGCCGAGCGCAGAAGTGGTCCTGCAACTTTATCCGCCTC
CATCCAGTCTATTAATTGTTGCCGGGAAGCTAGAGTAAGTAGTTCGCCAGTTAATAGTTTGCGCAACGTT
GTTGCCATTGCTACAGGCATCGTGGTGTCACGCTCGTCGTTTGGTATGGCTTCATTCAGCTCCGGTTCCC
AACGATCAAGGCGAGTTACATGATCCCCCATGTTGTGCAAAAAAGCGGTTAGCTCCTTCGGTCCTCCGAT
CGTTGTCAGAAGTAAGTTGGCCGCAGTGTTATCACTCATGGTTATGGCAGCACTGCATAATTCTCTTACT
GTCATGCCATCCGTAAGATGCTTTTCTGTGACTGGTGAGTACTCAACCAAGTCATTCTGAGAATAGTGTA
TGCGGCGACCGAGTTGCTCTTGCCCGGCGTCAATACGGGATAATACCGCGCCACATAGCAGAACTTTAAA
AGTGCTCATCATTGGAAAACGTTCTTCGGGGCGAAAACTCTCAAGGATCTTACCGCTGTTGAGATCCAGT
TCGATGTAACCCACTCGTGCACCCAACTGATCTTCAGCATCTTTTACTTTCACCAGCGTTTCTGGGTGAG
CAAAAACAGGAAGGCAAAATGCCGCAAAAAAGGGAATAAGGGCGACACGGAAATGTTGAATACTCATACT
CTTCCTTTTTCAATATTATTGAAGCATTTATCAGGGTTATTGTCTCATGAGCGGATACATATTTGAATGT
ATTTAGAAAAATAAACAAATAGGGGTTCCGCGCACATTTCCCCGAAAAGTGCCACCTGACGTCGACGGAT
CGGGAGATCAACTTGTTTATTGCAGCTTATAATGGTTACAAATAAAGCAATAGCATCACAAATTTCACAA
ATAAAGCATTTTTTTCACTGCATTCTAGTTGTGGTTTGTCCAAACTCATCAATGTATCTTATCATGTCTG
GATCAACTGGATAACTCAAGCTAACCAAAATCATCCCAAACTTCCCACCCCATACCCTATTACCACTGCC
AATTACCTGTGGTTTCATTTACTCTAAACCTGTGATTCCTCTGAATTATTTTCATTTTAAAGAAATTGTA
TTTGTTAAATATGTACTACAAACTTAGTAGTTGGAAGGGCTAATTCACTCCCAAAGAAGACAAGATATCC
TTGATCTGTGGATCTACCACACACAAGGCTACTTCCCTGATTAGCAGAACTACACACCAGGGCCAGGGGT
CAGATATCCACTGACCTTTGGATGGTGCTACAAGCTAGTACCAGTTGAGCCAGATAAGGTAGAAGAGGCC
AATAAAGGAGAGAACACCAGCTTGTTACACCCTGTGAGCCTGCATGGGATGGATGACCCGGAGAGAGAAG
TGTTAGAGTGGAGGTTTGACAGCCGCCTAGCATTTCATCACGTGGCCCGAGAGCTGCATCCGGAGTACTT
CAAGAACTGCTGATATCGAGCTTGCTACAAGGGACTTTCCGCTGGGGACTTTCCAGGGAGGCGTGGCCTG
GGCGGGACTGGGGAGTGGCGAGCCCTCAGATCCTGCATATAAGCAGCTGCTTTTTGCCTGTACTGGGTCT
CTCTGGTTAGACCAGATCTGAGCCTGGGAGCTCTCTGGCTAACTAGGGAACCCACTGCTTAAGCCTCAAT
AAAGCTTGCCTTGAGTGCTTCAAGTAGTGTGTGCCCGTCTGTTGTGTGACTCTGGTAACTAGAGATCCCT
CAGACCCTTTTAGTCAGTGTGGAAAATCTCTAGCAGTGGCGCCCGAACAGGGACTTGAAAGCGAAAGGGA
AACCAGAGGAGCTCTCTCGACGCAGGACTCGGCTTGCTGAAGCGCGCACGGCAAGAGGCGAGGGGCGGCG
ACTGGTGAGTACGCCAAAAATTTTGACTAGCGGAGGCTAGAAGGAGAGAGATGGGTGCGAGAGCGTCAGT
ATTAAGCGGGGGAGAATTAGATCGCGATGGGAAAAAATTCGGTTAAGGCCAGGGGGAAAGAAAAAATATA
AATTAAAACATATAGTATGGGCAAGCAGGGAGCTAGAACGATTCGCAGTTAATCCTGGCCTGTTAGAAAC
ATCAGAAGGCTGTAGACAAATACTGGGACAGCTACAACCATCCCTTCAGACAGGATCAGAAGAACTTAGA
TCATTATATAATACAGTAGCAACCCTCTATTGTGTGCATCAAAGGATAGAGATAAAAGACACCAAGGAAG
CTTTAGACAAGATAGAGGAAGAGCAAAACAAAAGTAAGACCACCGCACAGCAAGCGGCCGGCCGCTGATC
TTCAGACCTGGAGGAGGAGATATGAGGGACAATTGGAGAAGTGAATTATATAAATATAAAGTAGTAAAAA
TTGAACCATTAGGAGTAGCACCCACCAAGGCAAAGAGAAGAGTGGTGCAGAGAGAAAAAAGAGCAGTGGG
AATAGGAGCTTTGTTCCTTGGGTTCTTGGGAGCAGCAGGAAGCACTATGGGCGCAGCGTCAATGACGCTG
ACGGTACAGGCCAGACAATTATTGTCTGGTATAGTGCAGCAGCAGAACAATTTGCTGAGGGCTATTGAGG
CGCAACAGCATCTGTTGCAACTCACAGTCTGGGGCATCAAGCAGCTCCAGGCAAGAATCCTGGCTGTGGA
AAGATACCTAAAGGATCAACAGCTCCTGGGGATTTGGGGTTGCTCTGGAAAACTCATTTGCACCACTGCT
GTGCCTTGGAATGCTAGTTGGAGTAATAAATCTCTGGAACAGATTTGGAATCACACGACCTGGATGGAGT
GGGACAGAGAAATTAACAATTACACAAGCTTAATACACTCCTTAATTGAAGAATCGCAAAACCAGCAAGA
AAAGAATGAACAAGAATTATTGGAATTAGATAAATGGGCAAGTTTGTGGAATTGGTTTAACATAACAAAT
TGGCTGTGGTATATAAAATTATTCATAATGATAGTAGGAGGCTTGGTAGGTTTAAGAATAGTTTTTGCTG
TACTTTCTATAGTGAATAGAGTTAGGCAGGGATATTCACCATTATCGTTTCAGACCCACCTCCCAACCCC
GAGGGGACCCGACAGGCCCGAAGGAATAGAAGAAGAAGGTGGAGAGAGAGACAGAGACAGATCCATTCGA
TTAGTGAACGGATCTCGACGGTATCGCCTTTAAAAGAAAAGGGGGGATTGGGGGGTACAGTGCAGGGGAA
AGAATAGTAGACATAATAGCAACAGACATACAAACTAAAGAATTACAAAAACAAATTACAAAAATTCAAA
ATTTTCGGGTTTATTACAGGGACAGCAGAGATCCAGTTTATCGATAAGCTTGGGAGTTCCGCGTTACATA
ACTTACGGTAAATGGCCCGCCTGGCTGACCGCCCAACGACCCCCGCCCATTGACGTCAATAATGACGTAT
GTTCCCATAGTAACGCCAATAGGGACTTTCCATTGACGTCAATGGGTGGAGTATTTACGGTAAACTGCCC
ACTTGGCAGTACATCAAGTGTATCATATGCCAAGTACGCCCCCTATTGACGTCAATGACGGTAAATGGCC
CGCCTGGCATTATGCCCAGTACATGACCTTATGGGACTTTCCTACTTGGCAGTACATCTACGTATTAGTC
ATCGCTATTACCATG
