>Addgene plasmid #189733 | pLVX-CMV-Galpha-oB ONE-GO | depositor partial sequence | sequence record 394359 | CMV promoter; MCS; Ga-YFP; IRES; Nanoluc detector module; WPRE
TCGGGTTTATTACAGGGACAGCAGAGATCCAGTTTATCGATAAGCTTGGGAGTTCCGCGTTACATAACTT
ACGGTAAATGGCCCGCCTGGCTGACCGCCCAACGACCCCCGCCCATTGACGTCAATAATGACGTATGTTC
CCATAGTAACGCCAATAGGGACTTTCCATTGACGTCAATGGGTGGAGTATTTACGGTAAACTGCCCACTT
GGCAGTACATCAAGTGTATCATATGCCAAGTACGCCCCCTATTGACGTCAATGACGGTAAATGGCCCGCC
TGGCATTATGCCCAGTACATGACCTTATGGGACTTTCCTACTTGGCAGTACATCTACGTATTAGTCATCG
CTATTACCATGGTGATGCGGTTTTGGCAGTACATCAATGGGCGTGGATAGCGGTTTGACTCACGGGGATT
TCCAAGTCTCCACCCCATTGACGTCAATGGGAGTTTGTTTTGGCACCAAAATCAACGGGACTTTCCAAAA
TGTCGTAACAACTCCGCCCCATTGACGCAAATGGGCGGTAGGCGTGTACGGTGGGAGGTCTATATAAGCA
GAGCTCGTTTAGTGAACCGTCAGATCGCCTGGAGACGCCATCCACGCTGTTTTGACCTCCATAGAAGACA
CCGACTCTACTAGAGGATCTATTTCCGGTGAATTCCTCGAGACTAGTTCTAGAGCGGCCGCGGATCCATG
GGCTGTACCCTTTCTGCTGAAGAACGAGCCGCTTTGGAACGCAGCAAGGCTATAGAAAAAAACCTTAAGG
AAGATGGCATAAGCGCTGCCAAAGATGTCAAGCTTTTGCTTTTGGGCGCGGGAGAGTCAGGGAAAAGTAC
CATCGTCAAGCAGATGAAAATAATTCACGAGGACGGTTTTTCAGGGGAGGATGTGAAGCAGTATAAACCA
GTGGTATATAGTAACACCATCCAAAGCCTTGCGGCAATAGTCCGAGCGATGGACACGCTTGGCGTTGAAT
ACGGCGATAAAGAACGGAAGGCAGATAGCAAAATGGTCTGCGATGTCGTCTCACGCATGGAGGATACCGA
ACCCCGATCTGGAGGTGGGGGCTCTATGGTGAGCAAGGGCGAGGAGCTGTTCACCGGGGTGGTGCCCATC
CTGGTCGAGCTGGACGGCGACGTAAACGGCCACAAGTTCAGCGTGTCCGGCGAGGGCGAGGGCGATGCCA
CCTACGGCAAGCTGACCCTGAAGTTCATCTGCACCACCGGCAAGCTGCCCGTGCCCTGGCCCACCCTCGT
GACCACCTTCGGCTACGGCCTGATGTGCTTCGCCCGCTACCCCGACCACATGAAGCAGCACGACTTCTTC
AAGTCCGCCATGCCCGAAGGCTACGTCCAGGAGCGCACCATCTTCTTCAAGGACGACGGCAACTACAAGA
CCCGCGCCGAGGTGAAGTTCGAGGGCGACACCCTGGTGAACCGCATTGAGCTGAAGGGCATCGACTTCAA
GGAGGACGGCAACATCCTGGGGCACAAGCTGGAGTACAACTACAACAGCCACAACGTCTATATCATGGCC
GACAAGCAGAAGAACGGCATCAAGGTGAACTTCAAGATCCGCCACAACATCGAGGACGGCAGCGTGCAGC
TCGCCGACCACTACCAGCAGAACACCCCCATCGGCGACGGCCCCGTGCTGCTGCCCGACAACCACTACCT
GAGCTACCAGTCCGCCCTGAGCAAAGACCCCAACGAGAAGCGCGATCACATGGTCCTGCTGGAGTTCGTG
ACCGCCGCCGGGATCACTCTCGGCATGGACGAGCTGTACAAGTCTGGCGGTGGAGGCTCATTCAGCGCAG
AACTTCTCTCAGCGATGATGAGACTTTGGGGGGACAGCGGGATCCAGGAGTGTTTCAACAGATCACGGGA
GTACCAACTGAACGATAGTGCAAAGTACTACTTGGACTCTCTGGACAGGATTGGCGCTGCTGACTACCAG
CCAACGGAGCAAGACATACTTCGGACGAGAGTGAAGACAACGGGCATTGTAGAAACACACTTTACGTTTA
AAAACCTGCACTTTAGACTCTTCGACGTGGGCGGGCAACGGAGCGAGAGAAAGAAATGGATCCACTGTTT
TGAGGATGTTACTGCGATAATCTTTTGTGTCGCTTTGAGTGGTTACGATCAAGTGCTTCACGAGGACGAA
ACCACTAACAGGATGCACGAGTCCCTCAAGCTCTTTGATTCTATATGCAACAATAAATGGTTCACCGACA
CTTCCATAATCCTGTTCCTCAACAAAAAGGACATTTTTGAAGAAAAAATTAAGAAAAGTCCTTTGACCAT
TTGCTTTCCGGAATATACTGGACCTAGTGCCTTTACCGAAGCGGTGGCCCATATACAAGGGCAATACGAA
TCCAAAAACAAGTCTGCTCACAAGGAAGTGTACAGCCACGTCACTTGTGCCACTGATACAAATAACATTC
AATTTGTGTTTGATGCTGTGACAGATGTGATAATTGCAAAGAACCTTCGAGGTTGTGGACTGTATTGAGC
GGCCGCCGCCCCTCTCCCTCCCCCCCCCCTAACGTTACTGGCCGAAGCCGCTTGGAATAAGGCCGGTGTG
CGTTTGTCTATATGTTATTTTCCACCATATTGCCGTCTTTTGGCAATGTGAGGGCCCGGAAACCTGGCCC
TGTCTTCTTGACGAGCATTCCTAGGGGTCTTTCCCCTCTCGCCAAAGGAATGCAAGGTCTGTTGAATGTC
GTGAAGGAAGCAGTTCCTCTGGAAGCTTCTTGAAGACAAACAACGTCTGTAGCGACCCTTTGCAGGCAGC
GGAACCCCCCACCTGGCGACAGGTGCCTCTGCGGCCAAAAGCCACGTGTATAAGATACACCTGCAAAGGC
GGCACAACCCCAGTGCCACGTTGTGAGTTGGATAGTTGTGGAAAGAGTCAAATGGCTCTCCTCAAGCGTA
TTCAACAAGGGGCTGAAGGATGCCCAGAAGGTACCCCATTGTATGGGATCTGATCTGGGGCCTCGGTGCA
CATGCTTTACATGTGTTTAGTCGAGGTTAAAAAAACGTCTAGGCCCCCCGAACCACGGGGACGTGGTTTT
CCTTTGAAAAACACGATGATAAGCTTGCCACAACCCGTACCAAAGATGGGGAGTAGCAAGAGCAAGACGT
CGAATTCCGGAATCAAGCTTGGTGGATCTTCTCGAGGTTACTACCATGGTATTTGGGTGGGTGAAGAAGG
TCGACTTTCTCGAGGTGGCACCGGTGGATCCATGGTCTTCACACTCGAAGATTTCGTTGGGGACTGGCGA
CAGACAGCCGGCTACAACCTGGACCAAGTCCTTGAACAGGGAGGTGTGTCCAGTTTGTTTCAGAATCTCG
GGGTGTCCGTAACTCCGATCCAAAGGATTGTCCTGAGCGGTGAAAATGGGCTGAAGATCGACATCCATGT
CATCATCCCGTATGAAGGTCTGAGCGGCGACCAAATGGGCCAGATCGAAAAAATTTTTAAGGTGGTGTAC
CCTGTGGATGATCATCACTTTAAGGTGATCCTGCACTATGGCACACTGGTAATCGACGGGGTTACGCCGA
ACATGATCGACTATTTCGGACGGCCGTATGAAGGCATCGCCGTGTTCGACGGCAAAAAGATCACTGTAAC
AGGGACCCTGTGGAACGGCAACAAAATTATCGACGAGCGCCTGATCAACCCCGACGGCTCCCTGCTGTTC
CGAGTAACCATCAACGGAGTGACCGGCTGGCGGCTGTGCGAACGCATTCTGGCGTAAACGCGTCTGGAAC
AATCAACCTCTGGATTACAAAATTTGTGAAAGATTGACTGGTATTCTTAACTATGTTGCTCCTTTTACGC
TATGTGGATACGCTGCTTTAATGCCTTTGTATCATGCTATTGCTTCCCGTATGGCTTTCATTTTCTCCTC
CTTGTATAAATCCTGGTTGCTGTCTCTTTATGAGGAGTTGTGGCCCGTTGTCAGGCAACGTGGCGTGGTG
TGCACTGTGTTTGCTGACGCAACCCCCACTGGTTGGGGCATTGCCACCACCTGTCAGCTCCTTTCCGGGA
CTTTCGCTTTCCCCCTCCCTATTGCCACGGCGGAACTCATCGCCGCCTGCCTTGCCCGCTGCTGGACAGG
GGCTCGGCTGTTGGGCACTGACAATTCCGTGGTGTTGTCGGGGAAGCTGACGTCCTTTCCATGGCTGCTC
GCCTGTGTTGCCACCTGGATTCTGCGCGGGACGTCCTTCTGCTACGTCCCTTCGGCCCTCAATCCAGCGG
ACCTTCCTTCCCGCGGCCTGCTGCCGGCTCTGCGGCCTCTTCCGCGTCTTCGCCTTCGCCCTCAGACGAG
TCGGATCTCCCTTTGGGCCGCCTCCCCGC
